Addgene plasmid #236029: HRH1-P1
Purpose: Study the role and mechanism of the 3' UTR in regulating HRH1-P1 gene function.
Depositing lab: Angela Ting. Depositing organization: University of Texas MD Anderson Cancer Center. Publication: Differentiation in the human urothelia is defined by distinct alternative polyadenylation. Le NB, Sona S, Santo B, Zhang Y, Ou R, Schweickart RA, Kochat V, Padron WI, Rai K, Lee SH, Yi JM, Wessely O, Lee BH, Ting AH. Cell Rep. 2026 Jan 13;45(1):116839. doi: 10.1016/j.celrep.2025.116839. PubMed 41533515.
Backbone
  Vector backbone: pmirGLO Dual-Luciferase miRNA Target Expression Vector
  Vector type: Mammalian Expression
Growth in bacteria
  Bacterial resistance: Ampicillin, 100 μg/mL
  Growth temperature: 37°C
  Growth strain: DH5alpha
  Copy number: High Copy
Gene/Insert
  Gene/Insert name: HRH1-P1 3'UTR
  Species: H. sapiens (human)
  Entrez Gene: HRH1 (a.k.a. H1-R, H1R, HH1R, hisH1)
  Cloning method: Gibson Cloning
Terms and licenses: Academic/Nonprofit Terms; Industry Terms: Not Available to Industry
How to cite: HRH1-P1 was a gift from Angela Ting (Addgene plasmid # 236029 ; http://n2t.net/addgene:236029 ; RRID:Addgene_236029)
