[The description below was written by a language model from this plasmid's Addgene catalogue record and pLannotate feature annotations shown in this document.]
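Description:
HRH1-P1 is a mammalian dual-luciferase reporter plasmid built on the pmirGLO Dual-Luciferase miRNA Target Expression Vector, carrying a 3' UTR sequence from the human histamine receptor H1 gene (HRH1) that was inserted by Gibson cloning. It is propagated in E. coli as a high-copy plasmid through a ColE1/pUC-type origin and selected with ampicillin via the β-lactamase gene and its bla promoter. A ColE1-derived cer region is also annotated, which helps keep the plasmid monomeric.

The primary reporter is the synthetic firefly luciferase luc2, driven by a PGK promoter. The feature table leaves an unannotated gap of roughly 300 nt between the end of the luc2 coding sequence and the residual multiple cloning site. This is the position where pmirGLO accepts test sequences, so it is presumably where the HRH1-P1 3' UTR lies, although the insert itself is not annotated. An SV40 poly(A) signal is detected beyond that region, but it is listed on the opposite strand to luc2, so the table does not clearly show how the firefly transcript is terminated. A second cassette uses the SV40 enhancer/early promoter to express human codon-optimized Renilla luciferase, followed by a NeoR/KanR sequence and a synthetic polyadenylation signal. Renilla serves as an internal normalization control, and the neomycin marker can in principle support G418 selection. Several short fragment hits (tnpA, bom, M13 ori, large T antigen, T7 terminator, SET1) are probably backbone remnants or annotation artifacts rather than functional parts.

The stated purpose is to study how the 3' UTR regulates HRH1, in work on alternative polyadenylation. The record does not define "P1"; it may denote one particular polyadenylation-site isoform.
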