Features (pLannotate 1.2.2; 18 found; start..end, strand, type, name):
      1..589     +  rep_origin     ori: high-copy-number ColE1/pMB1/pBR322/pUC origin of replication
    747..1607    -  CDS            AmpR: β-lactamase; bla; confers resistance to ampicillin, carbenicillin, and related antibiotics
   1608..1712    -  promoter       AmpR promoter: bla
   1755..1847    +  CDS            tnpA (fragment): TN5P_ECOLX - Also known as tnp. Experimental evidence at protein level: Swiss-Prot protein existence level 1. Mediates transposition of transposon Tn5 by a 'cut and paste' mechanism. First, the monomeric transposase binds the 19 bp inverted DNA repeats flanking the transposon. Then, dimerization of the DNA- bound transposase creates a synaptic DNA complex. After nicking of the first DNA strand, excision of the transposon proceeds through a series of intermediates. The transposase then mediates the insertion of the transposon at a new site by strand transfer. The activity of the wild- type tran
   1868..1916    -  polyA_signal   poly(A) signal: synthetic polyadenylation signal
   1980..2772    -  CDS            NeoR/KanR (fragment): aminoglycoside phosphotransferase from Tn5; aph(3')-II (or nptII); confers resistance to neomycin, kanamycin, and G418 (Geneticin®)
   2823..3755    -  CDS            hRluc: Renilla luciferase human codon-optimized
   3806..4163    -  promoter       SV40 promoter: SV40 enhancer and early promoter
   4228..4279    +  misc_feature   bom (fragment): basis of mobility region from pBR322
   4280..4312    -  rep_origin     M13 ori (fragment): M13 bacteriophage origin of replication; arrow indicates direction of (+) strand synthesis
   4317..4385    +  CDS            large T antigen (fragment): large T antigen from SV40 (simian virus 40)
   4408..4529    +  polyA_signal   SV40 poly(A) signal: SV40 polyadenylation signal
   4551..4570    -  terminator     T7 terminator (fragment): transcription terminator for bacteriophage T7 RNA polymerase
   4578..4627    -  CDS            SET1 (fragment): solubility-enhancement tag derived from T7 phage gene 10B
   4634..4657    -  misc_feature   MCS (fragment): pUC18/19 multiple cloning site
   4967..6619    -  CDS            luciferase: firefly luciferase synthetic luc2 version of the luciferase gene
   6666..7165    -  promoter       PGK promoter: mouse phosphoglycerate kinase 1 promoter
   7222..7505    -  misc_feature   cer region: ColE1-derived recombination site that helps to maintain plasmids as monomers
>Addgene plasmid #236029 | HRH1-P1 | addgene full sequence | sequence record 468418 | Addgene NGS Result
TTGAAATCCTTTTTTTCTGCGCGTAATCTGCTGCTTGCAAACAAAAAAACCACCGCTACCAGCGGTGGTT
TGTTTGCCGGATCAAGAGCTACCAACTCTTTTTCCGAAGGTAACTGGCTTCAGCAGAGCGCAGATACCAA
ATACTGTCCTTCTAGTGTAGCCGTAGTTAGGCCACCACTTCAAGAACTCTGTAGCACCGCCTACATACCT
CGCTCTGCTAATCCTGTTACCAGTGGCTGCTGCCAGTGGCGATAAGTCGTGTCTTACCGGGTTGGACTCA
AGACGATAGTTACCGGATAAGGCGCAGCGGTCGGGCTGAACGGGGGGTTCGTGCACACAGCCCAGCTTGG
AGCGAACGACCTACACCGAACTGAGATACCTACAGCGTGAGCTATGAGAAAGCGCCACGCTTCCCGAAGG
GAGAAAGGCGGACAGGTATCCGGTAAGCGGCAGGGTCGGAACAGGAGAGCGCACGAGGGAGCTTCCAGGG
GGAAACGCCTGGTATCTTTATAGTCCTGTCGGGTTTCGCCACCTCTGACTTGAGCGTCGATTTTTGTGAT
GCTCGTCAGGGGGGCGGAGCCTATGGAAAAACGCCAGCAACGCGGCCTTTTTACGGTTCCTGGCCTTTTG
CTGGCCTTTTGCTCACATGTTCTTTCCTGCGTTATCCCCTGATTCTGTGGATAACCGTATTACCGCCTTT
GAGTGAGCTGATACCGGTTGGGCGTCGCTTGGTCGGTCATTTCGAATTACCAATGCTTAATCAGTGAGGC
ACCTATCTCAGCGATCTGTCTATTTCGTTCATCCATAGTTGCCTGACTCCCCGTCGTGTAGATAACTACG
ATACGGGAGGGCTTACCATCTGGCCCCAGTGCTGCAATGATACCGCGAGACCCACGCTCACCGGCTCCAG
ATTTATCAGCAATAAACCAGCCAGCCGGAAGGGCCGAGCGCAGAAGTGGTCCTGCAACTTTATCCGCCTC
CATCCAGTCTATTAATTGTTGCCGGGAAGCTAGAGTAAGTAGTTCGCCAGTTAATAGTTTGCGCAACGTT
GTTGCCATTGCTACAGGCATCGTGGTGTCACGCTCGTCGTTTGGTATGGCTTCATTCAGCTCCGGTTCCC
AACGATCAAGGCGAGTTACATGATCCCCCATGTTGTGCAAAAAAGCGGTTAGCTCCTTCGGTCCTCCGAT
AGTTGTCAGAAGTAAGTTGGCCGCAGTGTTATCACTCATGGTTATGGCAGCACTGCATAATTCTCTTACT
GTCATGCCATCCGTAAGATGCTTTTCTGTGACTGGTGAGTACTCAACCAAGTCATTCTGAGAATAGTGTA
TGCGGCGACCGAGTTGCTCTTGCCCGGCGTCAATACGGGATAATACCGCGCCACATAGCAGAACTTTGAA
AGTGCTCATCATTGGAAAACGTTCTTCGGGGCGAAAACTCTCAAGGATCTTACCGCTGTTGAGATCCAGT
TCGATGTAACCCACTCGTGCACCCAACTGATCTTCAGCATCTTTTACTTTCACCAGCGTTTCTGGGTGAG
CAAAAACAGGAAGGCAAAATGCCGCAAAAAAGGGAATAAGGGCGACACGGAAATGTTGAATACTCATACT
CTTCCTTTTTCAATATTATTGAAGCATTTATCAGGGTTATTGTCTCATGAGCGGATACATATTTGAATGT
ATTTAGAAAAATAAACAAATAGGGGTTCCGCGCACATTTCCCCGAAAAGTGCCACCTGACGTCTAAGAAA
CCATTACGTAGAAAGCCAGTCCGCAGAAACGGTGCTGACCCCGGATGAATGTCAGCTACTGGGCTATCTG
GACAAGGGAAAACGCAAGCGCAAAGAGGATCCTTATCGCTATCGATTCACACAAAAAACCAACACACAGA
TGTAATGAAAATAAAGATATTTTATTGCGGCCATCGTGATGGCAGGTTGGGCGTCGCTTGGTCGGTCATT
TCGAACCCCAGAGTCCCGCTCAGAAGAACTCGTCAAGAAGGCGATAGAAGGCGATGCGCTGCGAATCGGG
AGCGGCGATACCGTAAAGCACGAGGAAGCGGTCAGCCCATTCGCCGCCAAGCTCTTCAGCAATATCACGG
GTAGCCAACGCTATGTCCTGATAGCGGTCCGCCACACCCAGCCGGCCACAGTCGATGAATCCAGAAAAGC
GGCCATTTTCCACCATGATATTCGGCAAGCAGGCATCGCCATGGGTCACGACGAGATCCTCGCCGTCGGG
CATGCGCGCCTTGAGCCTGGCGAACAGTTCGGCTGGCGCGAGCCCCTGATGCTCTTCGTCCAGATCATCC
TGATCGACAAGACCGGCTTCCATCCGAGTACGTGCTCGCTCGATGCGATGTTTCGCTTGGTGGTCGAATG
GGCAGGTAGCCGGATCAAGCGTATGCAGCCGCCGCATTGCATCAGCCATGATGGATACTTTCTCGGCAGG
AGCAAGGTGAGATGACAGGAGATCCTGCCCCGGCACTTCGCCCAATAGCAGCCAGTCCCTTCCCGCTTCA
GTGACAACGTCGAGCACAGCTGCGCAAGGAACGCCCGTCGTGGCCAGCCACGATAGCCGCGCTGCCTCGT
CCTGCAGTTCATTCAGGGCACCGGACAGGTCGGTCTTGACAAAAAGAACCGGGCGCCCCTGCGCTGACAG
CCGGAACACGGCGGCATCAGAGCAGCCGATTGTCTGTTGTGCCCAGTCATAGCCGAATAGCCTCTCCACC
CAAGCGGCCGGAGAACCTGCGTGCAATCCATCTTGTTCAATCCCTCCGGAGCCTCCGCCACCTGATCCGC
CACCTCCGCTCCCACCACCGGTCTGCTCGTTCTTCAGCACGCGCTCCACGAAGCTCTTGATGTACTTACC
CATTTCATCTGGAGCGTCCTCCTGGCTGAAGTGGAGGCCCTTCACCTTCACGAACTCGGTGTTAGGGAAC
TTCTTAGCTCCCTCGACAATAGCGTTGGAAAAGAACCCAGGGTCGGACTCGATGAACATCTTAGGCAGAT
CGTCGCTGGCCCGAAGGTAGGCGTTGTAGTTGCGGACAATCTGGACGACGTCGGGCTTGCCTCCCTTAAC
GAGAGGGATCTCGCGAGGCCAGGAGAGGGTAGGCCGTCTAACCTCGCCCTTCTCCTTGAATGGCTCCAGG
TAGGCAGCGAACTCCTCAGGCTCCAGTTTCCGCATGATCTTGCTTGGGAGCATGGTCTCGACGAAGAAGT
TATTCTCAAGCACCATTTTCTCGCCCTCTTCGCTCTTGATCAGGGCGATATCCTCCTCGATGTCAGGCCA
CTCGTCCCAGGACTCGATCACGTCCACGACACTCTCAGCATGGACGATGGCCTTGATCTTGTCTTGGTGC
TCGTAGGAGTAGTGAAAGGCCAGACAAGCCCCCCAGTCGTGGCCCACAAAGATGATTTTCTTTGGAAGGT
TCAGCAGCTCGAACCAAGCGGTGAGGTACTTGTAGTGATCCAGGAGGCGATATGAGCCATTCCCGCTCTT
GCCGGACTTACCCATTCCGATCAGATCAGGGATGATGCATCTAGCCACGGGCTCGATGTGAGGCACGACG
TGCCTCCACAGGTAGCTGGAGGCAGCGTTACCATGCAGAAAAATCACGGCGTTCTCGGCGTGCTTCTCGG
AATCATAGTAGTTGATGAAGGAGTCCAGCACGTTCATTTGCTTGCAGCGAGCCCACCACTGAGGCCCAGT
GATCATGCGTTTGCGTTGCTCGGGGTCGTACACCTTGGAAGCCATGGTGGCTCCAGCCTTTGGTTCGAGA
CTGTTGTGTCAGAAGAATCAAGCTTTTTGCAAAAGCCTAGGCCTCCAAAAAAGCCTCCTCACTACTTCTG
GAATAGCTCAGAGGCCGAGGCGGCCTCGGCCTCTGCATAAATAAAAAAAATTAGTCAGCCATGGGGCGGA
GAATGGGCGGAACTGGGCGGAGTTAGGGGCGGGATGGGCGGAGTTAGGGGCGGGACTATGGTTGCTGACT
AATTGAGATGCATGCTTTGCATACTTCTGCCTGCTGGGGAGCCTGGGGACTTTCCACACCTGGTTGCTGA
CTAATTGAGATGCATGCTTTGCATACTTCTGCCTGCTGGGGAGCCTGGGGACTTTCCACACCCTAACTGA
CACACATTCCACAGCTGGTTCTTTCCGCCTCAGAAGGTACCTAACCAAGTTCCTCTTTCAGAGGTTATTT
CAGGCCATGGTGCTGCGCAGATCCGCGTATGCGGTGTGAAATACCGCACAGATGCGTAAGGAGAAAATAC
CGCATCAGGAAATTGTAAGCGTTAATATTTTGTTAAAATTCGATTTTACCACATTTGTAGAGGTTTTACT
TGCTTAAAAAAACCTCCCACATCTCCCCCTGAACCTGAAACATAAAATGAATGCAATTGTTGTTGTTAAC
TTGTTTATTGCAGCTTATAATGGTTACAAATAAAGCAATAGCATCACAAATTTCACAAATAAAGCATTTT
TTTCACTGCATTCTAGTTGTGGTTTGTCCAAACTCATCAATGTATCTTATCATGTCTGCTCGAAGCGGCC
GCCCCAAGGGGTTATGCTAGTTATTGCTCAGCGGTGGCAGCAGCCAACTCAGCTTCCTTTCGGGCTTTGT
TAGCAGCCGGATCAGCTTGCATGCCTGCAGGTCGACTATTATTTTTTTCTTTTTGAACCCAGTTACAAGA
AACAGGTCTGACTTTCTTGCAAAGATTCTGCTTCCTCCTCAAAGTTCAATCTCTCTGCTGATCACCGCCA
TCTGCTGTTCTTCTATGGTGCCTAAGAACTTTCCAAACTACCAAGCCCCTAAGACTGTGGTTTGGATTCC
AGAAAGCCCAGGTGCCTGCCTGGCAACACACAGGCCTTCGTCCTCTATTTCCTTGTTGGACATCATAAGG
ATCATTTTGTTGCATCCCCTCAGAGCCTCCCACTCGAGGCTAGCGAGCTCGTTTAAACAACTAGAATTAC
ACGGCGATCTTGCCGCCCTTCTTGGCCTTAATGAGAATCTCGCGGATCTTGCGGGCGTCCAACTTGCCGG
TCAGTCCTTTAGGCACCTCGTCCACGAACACAACACCACCGCGCAGCTTCTTGGCGGTTGTAACCTGGCT
GGCCACATAGTCCACGATCTCCTTCTCGGTCATGGTTTTACCGTGTTCCAGCACGACGACTGCGGCGGGC
AGCTCGCCGGCATCGTCGTCGGGCAGGCCGGCGACCCCGGCGTCGAAGATGTTGGGGTGTTGCAGCAGGA
TGCTCTCCAGTTCGGCTGGGGCTACCTGGTAGCCCTTGTATTTGATCAGGCTCTTCAGCCGGTCCACGAT
GAAGAAGTGCTCGTCCTCGTCCCAGTAGGCGATGTCGCCGCTGTGCAGCCAGCCGTCCTTGTCGATGAGA
GCGTTTGTAGCCTCGGGGTTGTTAACGTAGCCGCTCATGATCATGGGGCCACGGACGCACAGCTCGCCGC
GCTGGTTCACACCCAGTGTCTTACCGGTGTCCAAGTCCACCACCTTAGCCTCGAAGAAGGGCACCACCTT
GCCTACTGCGCCAGGCTTGTCGTCCCCTTCGGGGGTGATCAGAATGGCGCTGGTTGTTTCTGTCAGGCCG
TAGCCCTGGCGGATGCCTGGTAGGTGGAAGCGTTTGGCCACGGCCTCACCTACCTCCTTGCTGAGCGGCG
CCCCGCCGCTGGCGATCTCGTGCAAGTTGCTTAGGTCGTACTTGTCGATGAGAGTGCTCTTAGCGAAGAA
GCTAAATAGTGTGGGCACCAGCAGGGCAGATTGAATCTTATAGTCTTGCAAGCTGCGCAAGAATAGCTCC
TCCTCGAAGCGGTACATGAGCACGACCCGAAAGCCGCAGATCAAGTAGCCCAGCGTGGTGAACATGCCGA
AGCCGTGGTGAAATGGCACCACGCTGAGGATAGCGGTGTCGGGGATGATCTGGTTGCCGAAGATGGGGTC
GCGGGCATGACTGAATCGGACACAAGCGGTGCGGTGCGGTAGGGCTACGCCCTTGGGCAATCCGGTACTG
CCACTACTGTTCATGATCAGGGCGATGGTTTTGTCCCGGTCGAAGCTCTCGGGCACGAAGTCGTACTCGT
TGAAGCCGGGTGGCAAATGGGAAGTCACGAAGGTGTACATGCTTTGGAAGCCCTGGTAGTCGGTCTTGCT
ATCCATGATGATGATCTTTTGTATGATCGGTAGCTTCTTTTGCACGTTGAGGATCTTTTGCAGCCCTTTC
TTGCTCACGAATACGACGGTGGGCTGGCTGATGCCCATGCTGTTCAGCAGCTCGCGCTCGTTGTAGATGT
CGTTAGCTGGGGCCACAGCCACACCGATGAACAGGGCACCCAACACGGGCATGAAGAACTGCAAGCTATT
CTCGCTGCACACCACGATCCGATGGTTTGTATTCAGCCCATAGCGCTTCATAGCTTCTGCCAGCCGAACG
CTCATCTCGAAGTACTCGGCGTAGGTAATGTCCACCTCGATATGTGCGTCGGTAAAGGCGATGGTGCCGG
GCACCAGGGCGTAGCGCTTCATGGCTTTGTGCAGCTGCTCGCCGGCGGTCCCGTCTTCGAGTGGGTAGAA
TGGCGCTGGGCCCTTCTTAATGTTTTTGGCATCTTCCATGGTGGCTTTACCAACAGTACCGGATTGCCAA
GCTTGGGCTGCAGGTCGAAAGGCCCGGAGATGAGGAAGAGGAGAACAGCGCGGCAGACGTGCGCTTTTGA
AGCGTGCAGAATGCCGGGCCTCCGGAGGACCTTCGGGCGCCCGCCCCGCCCCTGAGCCCGCCCCTGAGCC
CGCCCCCGGACCCACCCCTTCCCAGCCTCTGAGCCCAGAAAGCGAAGGAGCAAAGCTGCTATTGGCCGCT
GCCCCAAAGGCCTACCCGCTTCCATTGCTCAGCGGTGCTGTCCATCTGCACGAGACTAGTGAGACGTGCT
ACTTCCATTTGTCACGTCCTGCACGACGCGAGCTGCGGGGCGGGGGGGAACTTCCTGACTAGGGGAGGAG
TAGAAGGTGGCGCGAAGGGGCCACCAAAGAACGGAGCCGGTTGGCGCCTACCGGTGGATGTGGAATGTGT
GCGAGGCCAGAGGCCACTTGTGTAGCGCCAAGTGCCCAGCGGGGCTGCTAAAGCGCATGCTCCAGACTGC
CTTGGGAAAAGCGCCTCCCCTACCCGGTAGATCTCGATCCTCTACGCCGGACGCATCGTGGCCGGAGTAC
TGCGGTTTATCTCGATGGCTACGAGGGCAGACAGTAAGTGGATTTACCATAATCCCTTAATTGTACGCAC
CGCTAAAACGCGTTCAGCGCGATCACGGCAGCAGACAGGTAAAAATGGCAACAAACCACCCGAAAAACTG
CCGCAATCGCGCCTGATAAATTTTAACCGTATGAATACCTATGCAACCAGAGGGTACAGGCCACATTACC
CCCACTTAATCCACTGAAGCTGCCATTTTTCATGGTTTCACCATCCCAGCGAAGGGCCATCCAGCGTGCG
TTCCTGTATTTCCGGACTATAAAAGGATCTAGGTGAAGATCCTTTTTGATAATCTCATGACCAAAATCCC
TTAACGTGAGTTTTCGTTCCACTGAGCGTCAGACCCCGTAGAAAAGATCAAAGGATCTTC
